>Addgene plasmid #186411 | pDEST-pSP172BSSPE-R3-ccdB/CmR-R5::HA-RfA | addgene full sequence | sequence record 369045 | Addgene NGS Result
TTACNNNNNNNNNNNNNNNNNNNNNNNNNNNNNNNNNNNNNNNNNNNNNNNNNNNNNNNNNNNNNNNNNN
NNNNNNNNNATCTCGACGGATCCTAACTCAAAATCCACACATTATACGAGCCGGAAGCATAAAGTGTAAA
GCCTGGGGTGCCTAATGCGGCCGCCATAGTGACTGGATATGTTGTGTTTTACAGTATTATGTAGTCTGTT
TTTTATGCAAAATCTAATTTAATATATTGATATTTATATCATTTTACGTTTCTCGTTCAGCTTTTTTGTA
CAAACTTGTGATAAACAAAGGAGCGTAGTCTGGCACGTCGTATGGGTATGCCATTTTTTGTCCCTATTTA
AATGGATCCTCTAGAACTAGTGGATCCCCCGGGCTGCAGGAATTCGATGGGGACCACTTTGTATACAAAA
GTTGAACGAGAAACGTAAAATGATATAAATATCAATATATTAAATTAGATTTTGCATAAAAAACAGACTA
CATAATACTGTAAAACACAACATATCCAGTCACTATGAATCAACTACTTAGATGGTATTAGTGACCTGTA
GTCGACTAAGTTGGCAGCATCACCCGACGCACTTTGCGCCGAATAAATACCTGTGACGGAAGATCACTTC
GCAGAATAAATAAATCCTGGTGTCCCTGTTGATACCGGGAAGCCCTGGGCCAACTTTTGGCGAAAATGAG
ACGTTGATCGGCACGTAAGAGGTTCCAACTTTCACCATAATGAAATAAGATCACTACCGGGCGTATKTTW
TGAKYYRTCGAGATTTTCAGGAGCTAAGGAAGCTAAAATGGAGAAAAAAATCACTGGATATACCACCGTT
GATATATCCCAATGGCATCGTAAAGAACATTTTGAGGCATTTCAGTCAGTTGCTCAATGTACCTATAACC
AGACCGTTCAGCTGGATATTACGGCCTTTTTAAAGACCGTAAAGAAAAATAAGCACAAGTTTTATCCGGC
CTTTATTCACATTCTTGCCCGCCTGATGAATGCTCATCCGGAATTCCGTATGGCAATGAAAGACGGTGAG
CTGGTGATATGGGATAGTGTTCACCCTTGTTACACCGTTTTCCATGAGCAAACTGAAACGTTTTCATCGC
TCTGGAGTGAATACCACGACGATTTCCGGCAGTTTCTACACATATATTCGCAAGATGTGGCGTGTTACGG
TGAAAACCTGGCCTATTTCCCTAAAGGGTTTATTGAGAATATGTTTTTCGTCTCAGCCAATCCCTGGGTG
AGTTTCACCAGTTTTGATTTAAACGTGGCCAATATGGACAACTTCTTCGCCCCCGTTTTCACCATGGGCA
AATATTATACGCAAGGCGACAAGGTGCTGATGCCGCTGGCGATTCAGGTTCATCATGCCGTTTGTGATGG
CTTCCATGTCGGCAGAATGCTTAATGAATTACAACAGTACTGCGATGAGTGGCAGGGNGGGGCGTAAACG
CNGNNTGGATCCGGCTTACTAAAAGCCAGATAACAGTATGCGTATTTGCGCGCTGATTTTTGCGGTATAA
GAATATATACTGATATGTATACCCGAAGTATGTCAAAAAGAGGTATGCTATGAAGCAGCGTATTACAGTG
ACAGTTGACAGCGACAGCTATCAGTTGCTCAAGGCATATATGATGTCAATATCTCCGGTCTGGTAAGCAC
AACCATGCAGAATGAAGCCCGTCGTCTGCGTGCCGAACGCTGGAAAGCGGAAAATCAGGAAGGGATGGCT
GAGGTCGCCCGGTTTATTGAAATGAACGGCTCTTTTGCTGACGAGAACAGGGGCTGGTGAAATGCAGTTT
AAGGTTTACACCTATAAAAGAGAGAGCCGTTATCGTCTGTTTGTGGATGTACAGAGTGATATTATTGACA
CGCCCGGGCGACGGATGGTGATCCCCCTGGCCAGTGCACGTCTGCTGTCAGATAAAGTCTCCCGTGAACT
TTACCCGGTGGTGCATATCGGGGATGAAAGCTGGCGCATGATGACCACCGATATGGCCAGTGTGCCGGTC
TCCGTTATCGGGGAAGAAGTGGCTGATCTCAGCCACCGCGAAAATGACATCAAAAACGCCATTAACCTGA
TGTTCTGGGGAATATAAATGTCAGGCTCCCTTATACACAGCCAGTCTGCAGGTCGATACAGTAGAAATTA
CAGAAACTTTATCACGTTTAGTAAGTATAGAGGCTGAAAATCCAGATGAAGCCGAACGACTTGTAAGAGA
AAAGTATAAGAGTTGTGAAATTGTTCTTGATGCAGATGATTTTCAGGACTATGACACTAGCGTATATGAA
TAGGTAGATGTTTTTATTTTGTCACACAAAAAAGAGGCTCGCACCTCTTTTTCTTATTTCTTTTTATGAT
TTAATACGGCATTGAGGACAATAGCGAGTAGGCTGGATACGACGATTCCGTTTGAGAAGAACATTTGGAA
GGCTGTCGGTCGACTAAGTTGGCAGCATCACCCGAAGAACATTTGGAAGGCTGTCGGTCGACTACAGGTC
ACTAATACCATCTAAGTAGTTGATTCATAGTGACTGGATATGTTGTGTTTTACAGTATTATGTAGTCTGT
TTTTTATGCAAAATCTAATTTAATATATTGATATTTATATCATTTTACGTTTCTCGTTCAACTTTATTAT
ACAAACTTGTCCCCATCAAGCTTATCGATACCGTCGACCTCGAGTTCTATAGTGTCACCTAAATCGTATG
TGTATGATACATAAGGTTATGTATTAATTGTAGCCGCGTTCTAACGACAATATGTCCATATGGTGCACTC
TCAGTACAATCTGCTCTGATGCCGCATAGTTAAGCCAGCCCCGACACCCGCCAACACCCGCTGACGCGCC
CTGACGGGCTTGTCTGCTCCCGGCATCCGCTTACAGACAAGCTGTGACCGTCTCCGGGAGCTGCATGTGT
CAGAGGTTTTCACCGTCATCACCGAAACGCGCGAGACGAAAGGGCCTCGTGATACGCCTATTTTTATAGG
TTAATGTCATGATAATAATGGTTTCTTAGACGTCAGGTGGCACTTTTCGGGGAAATGTGCGCGGAACCCC
TATTTGTTTATTTTTCTAAATACATTCAAATATGTATCCGCTCATGAGACAATAACCCTGATAAATGCTT
CAATAATATTGAAAAAGGAAGAGTATGAGTATTCAACATTTCCGTGTCGCCCTTATTCCCTTTTTTGCGG
CATTTTGCCTTCCTGTTTTTGCTCACCCAGAAACGCTGGTGAAAGTAAAAGATGCTGAAGATCAGTTGGG
TGCACGAGTGGGTTACATCGAACTGGATCTCAACAGCGGTAAGATCCTTGAGAGTTTTCGCCCCGAAGAA
CGTTTTCCAATGATGAGCACTTTTAAAGTTCTGCTATGTGGCGCGGTATTATCCCGTATTGACGCCGGGC
AAGAGCAACTCGGTCGCCGCATACACTATTCTCAGAATGACTTGGTTGAGTACTCACCAGTCACAGAAAA
GCATCTTACGGATGGCATGACAGTAAGAGAATTATGCAGTGCTGCCATAACCATGAGTGATAACACTGCG
GCCAACTTACTTCTGACAACGATCGGAGGACCGAAGGAGCTAACCGCTTTTTTGCACAACATGGGGGATC
ATGTAACTCGCCTTGATCGTTGGGAACCGGAGCTGAATGAAGCCATACCAAACGACGAGCGTGACACCAC
GATGCCTGTAGCAATGGCAACAACGTTGCGCAAACTATTAACTGGCGAACTACTTACTCTAGCTTCCCGG
CAACAATTAATAGACTGGATGGAGGCGGATAAAGTTGCAGGACCACTTCTGCGCTCGGCCCTTCCGGCTG
GCTGGTTTATTGCTGATAAATCTGGAGCCGGTGAGCGTGGGTCTCGCGGTATCATTGCAGCACTGGGGCC
AGATGGTAAGCCCTCCCGTATCGTAGTTATCTACACGACGGGGAGTCAGGCAACTATGGATGAACGAAAT
AGACAGATCGCTGAGATAGGTGCCTCACTGATTAAGCATTGGTAACTGTCAGACCAAGTTTACTCATATA
TACTTTAGATTGATTTAAAACTTCATTTTTAATTTAAAAGGATCTAGGTGAAGATCCTTTTTGATAATCT
CATGACCAAAATCCCTTAACGTGAGTTTTCGTTCCACTGAGCGTCAGACCCCGTAGAAAAGATCAAAGGA
TCTTCTTGAGATCCTTTTTTTCTGCGCGTAATCTGCTGCTTGCAAACAAAAAAACCACCGCTACCAGCGG
TGGTTTGTTTGCCGGATCAAGAGCTACCAACTCTTTTTCCGAAGGTAACTGGCTTCAGCAGAGCGCAGAT
ACCAAATACTGTTCTTCTAGTGTAGCCGTAGTTAGGCCACCACTTCAAGAACTCTGTAGCACCGCCTACA
TACCTCGCTCTGCTAATCCTGTTACCAGTGGCTGCTGCCAGTGGCGATAAGTCGTGTCTTACCGGGTTGG
ACTCAAGACGATAGTTACCGGATAAGGCGCAGCGGTCGGGCTGAACGGGGGGTTCGTGCACACAGCCCAG
CTTGGAGCGAACGACCTACACCGAACTGAGATACCTACAGCGTGAGCTATGAGAAAGCGCCACGCTTCCC
GAAGGGAGAAAGGCGGACAGGTATCCGGTAAGCGGCAGGGTCGGAACAGGAGAGCGCACGAGGGAGCTTC
CAGGGGGAAACGCCTGGTATCTTTATAGTCCTGTCGGGTTTCGCCACCTCTGACTTGAGCGTCGATTTTT
GTGATGCTCGTCAGGGGGGCGGAGCCTATGGAAAAACGCCAGCAACGCGGCCTTTTTACGGTTCCTGGCC
TTTTGCTGGCCTTTTGCTCACATGTTCTTTCCTGCGTTATCCCCTGATTCTGTGGATNNNNNNN
Features (pLannotate 1.2.2; 16 found; start..end, strand, type, name):
    110..140     -  promoter       lac UV5 promoter: E. coli lac promoter with an "up" mutation
    165..289     -  protein_bind   attR1: mutant version of attR; recombination site for the Gateway® LR reaction LR Clonase™
    359..398     +  misc_feature   MCS (fragment): pBluescript multiple cloning site
    403..527     +  protein_bind   attR2: mutant version of attR; recombination site for the Gateway® LR reaction LR Clonase™
    808..1464    +  CDS            cat: CAT_ECOLX - Experimental evidence at protein level: Swiss-Prot protein existence level 1. This enzyme is an effector of chloramphenicol resistance in bacteria. From Escherichia coli. This protein is used as a marker in many commonly used cloning vectors, such as pACYC184.
   1649..1807    +  CDS            ccdA (fragment): CCDA_ECO57 - Also known as H, letA. Experimental evidence at protein level: Swiss-Prot protein existence level 1. Antitoxin component of a type II toxin-antitoxin (TA) system which inhibits the post-segregational killing (PSK) of plasmid-free cells, also referred to as a plasmid addiction system. Binds to and blocks the activity of CcdB; will also remove bound CcdB protein from the CcdB-GyrA complex by forming a CcdA-CcdB complex, a process termed rejuvenation. Functions as a transcriptional corepressor for the ccdAB operon, repression also requires CcdB (By similarity). From Escherichia coli
   1812..2114    +  CDS            ccdB: CCDB_ECOLI - Also known as G, letB, letD. Experimental evidence at protein level: Swiss-Prot protein existence level 1. Toxic component of a type II toxin-antitoxin (TA) system, functioning in plasmid maintainence. Responsible for the post- segregational killing (PSK) of plasmid-free cells, also referred to as a plasmid addiction system. Half-life of over 2 hours. Cell killing by CcdB is accompanied by filamentation, defects in chromosome and plasmid segregation, defects in cell division, formation of anucleate cells, decreased DNA synthesis and plasmid loss. Interferes with the activity of DN
   2158..2310    +  CDS            dpnD (fragment): DPND_STRPN - Protein predicted: Swiss-Prot protein existence level 4. From Streptococcus pneumoniae serotype 4 (strain ATCC BAA-334 / TIGR4).
   2546..2670    -  protein_bind   attR1: mutant version of attR; recombination site for the Gateway® LR reaction LR Clonase™
   2675..2704    +  misc_feature   MCS (fragment): pBluescript multiple cloning site
   2706..2724    -  promoter       SP6 promoter: promoter for bacteriophage SP6 RNA polymerase
   2787..2838    -  misc_feature   bom (fragment): basis of mobility region from pBR322
   2940..2975    -  CDS            rop (fragment): Rop protein, which maintains plasmids at low copy number; rop
   3070..3174    +  promoter       AmpR promoter: bla
   3175..4035    +  CDS            AmpR: β-lactamase; bla; confers resistance to ampicillin, carbenicillin, and related antibiotics
   4206..4794    +  rep_origin     ori: high-copy-number ColE1/pMB1/pBR322/pUC origin of replication
