>Addgene plasmid #186411 | pDEST-pSP172BSSPE-R3-ccdB/CmR-R5::HA-RfA | addgene full sequence | sequence record 373851 | Addgene Partial NGS Result
GAACTCGAGGTCGACGGTATCGATAAGCTTGATGGGGACAAGTTTGTATAATAAAGTTGAACGAGAAACG
TAAAATGATATAAATATCAATATATTAAATTAGATTTTGCATAAAAAACAGACTACATAATACTGTAAAA
CACAACATATCCAGTCACTATGAATCAACTACTTAGATGGTATTAGTGACCTGTAGTCGACCGACAGCCT
TCCAAATGTTCTTCGGGTGATGCTGCCAACTTAGTCGACCGACAGCCTTCCAAATGTTCTTCTCAAACGG
AATCGTCGTATCCAGCCTACTCGCTATTGTCCTCAATGCCGTATTAAATCATAAAAAGAAATAAGAAAAA
GAGGTGCGAGCCTCTTTTTTGTGTGACAAAATAAAAACATCTACCTATTCATATACGCTAGTGTCATAGT
CCTGAAAATCATCTGCATCAAGAACAATTTCACAACTCTTATACTTTTCTCTTACAAGTCGTTCGGCTTC
ATCTGGATTTTCAGCCTCTATACTTACTAAACGTGATAAAGTTTCTGTAATTTCTACTGTATCGACCTGC
AGACTGGCTGTGTATAAGGGAGCCTGACATTTATATTCCCCAGAACATCAGGTTAATGGCGTTTTTGATG
TCATTTTCGCGGTGGCTGAGATCAGCCACTTCTTCCCCGATAACGGAGACCGGCACACTGGCCATATCGG
TGGTCATCATGCGCCAGCTTTCATCCCCGATATGCACCACCGGGTAAAGTTCACGGGAGACTTTATCTGA
CAGCAGACGTGCACTGGCCAGGGGGATCACCATCCGTCGCCCGGGCGTGTCAATAATATCACTCTGTACA
TCCACAAACAGACGATAACGGCTCTCTCTTTTATAGGTGTAAACCTTAAACTGCATTTCACCAGCCCCTG
TTCTCGTCAGCAAAAGAGCCGTTCATTTCAATAAACCGGGCGACCTCAGCCATCCCTTCCTGATTTTCCG
CTTTCCAGCGTTCGGCACGCAGACGACGGGCTTCATTCTGCATGGTTGTGCTTACCAGACCGGAGATATT
GACATCATATATGCCTTGAGCAACTGATAGCTGTCGCTGTCAACTGTCACTGTAATACGCTGCTTCATAG
CATACCTCTTTTTGACATACTTCGGGTATACATATCAGTATATATTCTTATACCGCAAAAATCAGCGCGC
AAATACGCATACTGTTATCTGGCTTTTAGTAAGCCGGATCCACGCGGCGTTTACGCCCCCCCTGCCACTC
ATCGCAGTACTGTTGTAATTCATTAAGCATTCTGCCGACATGGAAGCCATCACAAACGGCATGATGAACC
TGAATCGCCAGCGGCATCAGCACCTTGTCGCCTTGCGTATAATATTTGCCCATGGTGAAAACGGGGGCGA
AGAAGTTGTCCATATTGGCCACGTTTAAATCAAAACTGGTGAAACTCACCCAGGGATTGGCTGAGACGAA
AAACATATTCTCAATAAACCCTTTAGGGAAATAGGCCAGGTTTTCACCGTAACACGCCACATCTTGCGAA
TATATGTGTAGAAACTGCCGGAAATCGTCGTGGTATTCACTCCAGAGCGATGAAAACGTTTCAGTTTGCT
CATGGAAAACGGTGTAACAAGGGTGAACACTATCCCATATCACCAGCTCACCGTCTTTCATTGCCATACG
GAATTCCGGATGAGCATTCATCAGGCGGGCAAGAATGTGAATAAAGGCCGGATAAAACTTGTGCTTATTT
TTCTTTACGGTCTTTAAAAAGGCCGTAATATCCAGCTGAACGGTCTGGTTATAGGTACATTGAGCAACTG
ACTGAAATGCCTCAAAATGTTCTTTACGATGCCATTGGGATATATCAACGGTGGTATATCCAGTGATTTT
TTTCTCCATTTTAGCTTCCTTAGCTCCTGAAAATCTCGATAACTCAAAAAATACGCCCGGTAGTGATCTT
ATTTCATTATGGTGAAAGTTGGAACCTCTTACGTGCCGATCAACGTCTCATTTTCGCCAAAAGTTGGCCC
AGGGCTTCCCGGTATCAACAGGGACACCAGGATTTATTTATTCTGCGAAGTGATCTTCCGTCACAGGTAT
TTATTCGGCGCAAAGTGCGTCGGGTGATGCTGCCAACTTAGTCGACTACAGGTCACTAATACCATCTAAG
TAGTTGATTCATAGTGACTGGATATGTTGTGTTTTACAGTATTATGTAGTCTGTTTTTTATGCAAAATCT
AATTTAATATATTGATATTTATATCATTTTACGTTTCTCGTTCAACTTTTGTATACAAAGTGGTCCCCAT
CGAATTCCTGCAGCCCGGGGGATCCACTAGTTCTAGAGGATCCATTTAAATAGGGACAAAAAATGGCATA
CCCATACGACGTGCCAGACTACGCTCCTTTGTTTATCACAAGTTTGTACAAAAAAGCTGAACGAGAAACG
TAAAATGATATAAATATCAATATATTAAATTAGATTTTGCATAAAAAACAGACTACATAATACTGTAAAA
CACAACATATCCAGTCACTATGGCGGCCGCATTAGGCACCCCAGGCTTTACACTTTATGCTTCCGGCTCG
TATAATGTGTGGATTTTGAGTTAGGATCCGTCGAGATTTTCAGGAGCTAAGGAAGCTAAAATGGAGAAAA
AAATCACTGGATATACCACCGTTGATATATCCCAATGGCATCGTAAAGAACATTTTGAGGCATTTCAGTC
AGTTGCTCAATGTACCTATAACCAGACCGTTCAGCTGGATATTACGGCCTTTTTAAAGACCGTAAAGAAA
AATAAGCACAAGTTTTATCCGGCCTTTATTCACATTCTTGCCCGCCTGATGAATGCTCATCCGGAATTCC
GTATGGCAATGAAAGACGGTGAGCTGGTGATATGGGATAGTGTTCACCCTTGTTACACCGTTTTCCATGA
GCAAACTGAAACGTTTTCATCGCTCTGGAGTGAATACCACGACGATTTCCGGCAGTTTCTACACATATAT
TCGCAAGATGTGGCGTGTTACGGTGAAAACCTGGCCTATTTCCCTAAAGGGTTTATTGAGAATATGTTTT
TCGTCTCAGCCAATCCCTGGGTGAGTTTCACCAGTTTTGATTTAAACGTGGCCAATATGGACAACTTCTT
CGCCCCCGTTTTCACCATGGGCAAATATTATACGCAAGGCGACAAGGTGCTGATGCCGCTGGCGATTCAG
GTTCATCATGCCGTTTGTGATGGCTTCCATGTCGGCAGAATGCTTAATGAATTACAACAGTACTGCGATG
AGTGGCAGGGCGGGGCGTAAACGCGTGGATCCGGCTTACTAAAAGCCAGATAACAGTATGCGTATTTGCG
CGCTGATTTTTGCGGTATAAGAATATATACTGATATGTATACCCGAAGTATGTCAAAAAGAGGTATGCTA
TGAAGCAGCGTATTACAGTGACAGTTGACAGCGACAGCTATCAGTTGCTCAAGGCATATATGATGTCAAT
ATCTCCGGTCTGGTAAGCACAACCATGCAGAATGAAGCCCGTCGTCTGCGTGCCGAACGCTGGAAAGCGG
AAAATCAGGAAGGGATGGCTGAGGTCGCCCGGTTTATTGAAATGAACGGCTCTTTTGCTGACGAGAACAG
GGRCTGGTGAAATGCAGTTTAAGGTTTACACCTATAAAAGAGAGAGCCGTTATCGTCTGTTTGTGGATGT
ACAGAGTGATATTATTGACACGCCCGGGCGACGGATGGTGATCCCCCTGGCCAGTGCACGTCTGCTGTCA
GATAAAGTCTCCCGTGAACTTTACCCGGTGGTGCATATCGGGGATGAAAGCTGGCGCATGATGACCACCG
ATATGGCCAGTGTGCCGGTCTCCGTTATCGGGGAAGAAGTGGCTGATCTCAGCCACCGCGAAAATGACAT
CAAAAACGCCATTAACCTGATGTTCTGGGGAATATAAATGTCAGGCTCCCTTATACACAGCCAGTCTGCA
GGTCGACCATAGTGACTGGATATGTTGTGTTTTACAGTATTATGTAGTCTGTTTTTTATGCAAAATCTAA
TTTAATATATTGATATTTATATCATTTTACGTTTCTCGTTCAGCTTTCTTGTACAAAGTGGTGATAAACT
TAGATATCGGAATTCCAGCTGAGCGCCGGTCGCTACCATTACCAGTTGGTCTGGTGTCAAAAATAATAAT
AACCGGGCAGGCCATGTCTGCCCGTATTTCGCGTAAGGAAATCCATTATGTACTATTTAAAAAACACAAA
CTTTTGGATGTTCGGTTTATTCTTTTTCTTTTACTTTTTTATCATGGGAGCCTACTTCCCGTTTTTCCCG
ATTTGGCTACATGACATCAACCATATCAGCAAAAGTGATACGGGTATTATTTTTGCCGCTATTTCTCTGT
TCTCGCTATTATTCCAACCGCTGTTTGGTCTGCTTTCTGACAAACTCGGAACTTGTTTATTGCAGCTTAT
AATGGTTACAAATAAAGCAATAGCATCACAAATTTCACAAATAAAGCATTTTTTTCACTGCATTCTAGTT
GTGGTTTGTCCAAACTCATCAATGTATCTTATCATGTCTGGATCGACAAAGTCAAAGCGGCCATCAGATC
TGCCGGTCTCCCTATAGTGAGTCGTATTAATTTCGATAAGCCAGGTTAACCTGCATTAATGAATCGGCCA
ACGCGCGGGGAGAGGCGGTTTGCGTATTGGGCGCTCTTCCGCTTCCTCGCTCACTGACTCGCTGCGCTCG
GTCGTTCGGCTGCGGCGAGCGGTATCAGCTCACTCAAAGGCGGTAATACGGTTATCCACAGAATCAGGGG
ATAACGCAGGAAAGAACATGTGAGCAAAAGGCCAGCAAAAGGCCAGGAACCGTAAAAAGGCCGCGTTGCT
GGCGTTTTTCCATAGGCTCCGCCCCCCTGACGAGCATCACAAAAATCGACGCTCAAGTCAGAGGTGGCGA
AACCCGACAGGACTATAAAGATACCAGGCGTTTCCCCCTGGAAGCTCCCTCGTGCGCTCTCCTGTTCCGA
CCCTGCCGCTTACCGGATACCTGTCCGCCTTTCTCCCTTCGGGAAGCGTGGCGCTTTCTCATAGCTCACG
CTGTAGGTATCTCAGTTCGGTGTAGGTCGTTCGCTCCAAGCTGGGCTGTGTGCACGAACCCCCCGTTCAG
CCCGACCGCTGCGCCTTATCCGGTAACTATCGTCTTGAGTCCAACCCGGTAAGACACGACTTATCGCCAC
TGGCAGCAGCCACTGGTAACAGGATTAGCAGAGCGAGGTATGTAGGCGGTGCTACAGAGTTCTTGAAGTG
GTGGCCTAACTACGGCTACACTAGAAGAACAGTATTTGGTATCTGCGCTCTGCTGAAGCCAGTTACCTTC
GGAAAAAGAGTTGGTAGCTCTTGATCCGGCAAACAAACCACCGCTGGTAGCGGTGGTTTTTTTGTTTGCA
AGCAGCAGATTACGCGCAGAAAAAAAGGATCTCAAGAAGATCCTTTGATCTTTTCTACGGGGTCTGACGC
TCAGTGGAACGAAAACTCACGTTAAGGGATTTTGGTCATGAGATTATCAAAAAGGATCTTCACCTAGATC
CTTTTAAATTAAAAATGAAGTTTTAAATCAATCTAAAGTATATATGAGTAAACTTGGTCTGACAGTTACC
AATGCTTAATCAGTGAGGCACCTATCTCAGCGATCTGTCTATTTCGTTCATCCATAGTTGCCTGACTCCC
CGTCGTGTAGATAACTACGATACGGGAGGGCTTACCATCTGGCCCCAGTGCTGCAATGATACCGCGAGAC
CCACGCTCACCGGCTCCAGATTTATCAGCAATAAACCAGCCAGCCGGAAGGGCCGAGCGCAGAAGTGGTC
CTGCAACTTTATCCGCCTCCATCCAGTCTATTAATTGTTGCCGGGAAGCTAGAGTAAGTAGTTCGCCAGT
TAATAGTTTGCGCAACGTTGTTGCCATTGCTACAGGCATCGTGGTGTCACGCTCGTCGTTTGGTATGGCT
TCATTCAGCTCCGGTTCCCAACGATCAAGGCGAGTTACATGATCCCCCATGTTGTGCAAAAAAGCGGTTA
GCTCCTTCGGTCCTCCGATCGTTGTCAGAAGTAAGTTGGCCGCAGTGTTATCACTCATGGTTATGGCAGC
ACTGCATAATTCTCTTACTGTCATGCCATCCGTAAGATGCTTTTCTGTGACTGGTGAGTACTCAACCAAG
TCATTCTGAGAATAGTGTATGCGGCGACCGAGTTGCTCTTGCCCGGCGTCAATACGGGATAATACCGCGC
CACATAGCAGAACTTTAAAAGTGCTCATCATTGGAAAACGTTCTTCGGGGCGAAAACTCTCAAGGATCTT
ACCGCTGTTGAGATCCAGTTCGATGTAACCCACTCGTGCACCCAACTGATCTTCAGCATCTTTTACTTTC
ACCAGCGTTTCTGGGTGAGCAAAAACAGGAAGGCAAAATGCCGCAAAAAAGGGAATAAGGGCGACACGGA
AATGTTGAATACTCATACTCTTCCTTTTTCAATATTATTGAAGCATTTATCAGGGTTATTGTCTCATGAG
CGGATACATATTTGAATGTATTTAGAAAAATAAACAAATAGGGGTTCCGCGCACATTTCCCCGAAAAGTG
CCACCTGACGTCTAAGAAACCATTATTATCATGACATTAACCTATAAAAATAGGCGTATCACGAGGCCCT
TTCGTCTCGCGCGTTTCGGTGATGACGGTGAAAACCTCTGACACATGCAGCTCCCGGAGACGGTCACAGC
TTGTCTGTAAGCGGATGCCGGGAGCAGACAAGCCCGTCAGGGCGCGTCAGCGGGTGTTGGCGGGTGTCGG
GGCTGGCTTAACTATGCGGCATCAGAGCAGATTGTACTGAGAGTGCACCATATGGACATATTGTCGTTAG
AACGCGGCTACAATTAATACATAACCTTATGTATCATACACATACGATTTAGGTGACACTATA
Features (pLannotate 1.2.2; 26 found; start..end, strand, type, name):
      4..33      -  misc_feature   MCS (fragment): pBluescript multiple cloning site
     38..162     +  protein_bind   attR1: mutant version of attR; recombination site for the Gateway® LR reaction LR Clonase™
    398..550     -  CDS            dpnD (fragment): DPND_STRPN - Protein predicted: Swiss-Prot protein existence level 4. From Streptococcus pneumoniae serotype 4 (strain ATCC BAA-334 / TIGR4).
    594..896     -  CDS            ccdB: CCDB_ECOLI - Also known as G, letB, letD. Experimental evidence at protein level: Swiss-Prot protein existence level 1. Toxic component of a type II toxin-antitoxin (TA) system, functioning in plasmid maintainence. Responsible for the post- segregational killing (PSK) of plasmid-free cells, also referred to as a plasmid addiction system. Half-life of over 2 hours. Cell killing by CcdB is accompanied by filamentation, defects in chromosome and plasmid segregation, defects in cell division, formation of anucleate cells, decreased DNA synthesis and plasmid loss. Interferes with the activity of DN
    901..1059    -  CDS            ccdA (fragment): CCDA_ECO57 - Also known as H, letA. Experimental evidence at protein level: Swiss-Prot protein existence level 1. Antitoxin component of a type II toxin-antitoxin (TA) system which inhibits the post-segregational killing (PSK) of plasmid-free cells, also referred to as a plasmid addiction system. Binds to and blocks the activity of CcdB; will also remove bound CcdB protein from the CcdB-GyrA complex by forming a CcdA-CcdB complex, a process termed rejuvenation. Functions as a transcriptional corepressor for the ccdAB operon, repression also requires CcdB (By similarity). From Escherichia coli
   1241..1899    -  CDS            CmR: chloramphenicol acetyltransferase; cat; confers resistance to chloramphenicol
   1900..2002    -  promoter       cat promoter: promoter of the E. coli cat gene encoding chloramphenicol acetyltransferase
   2180..2304    -  protein_bind   attR2: mutant version of attR; recombination site for the Gateway® LR reaction LR Clonase™
   2309..2348    -  misc_feature   MCS (fragment): pBluescript multiple cloning site
   2418..2542    +  protein_bind   attR1: mutant version of attR; recombination site for the Gateway® LR reaction LR Clonase™
   2567..2597    +  promoter       lac UV5 promoter: E. coli lac promoter with an "up" mutation
   2621..2650    +  promoter       cat promoter (fragment): promoter of the E. coli cat gene encoding chloramphenicol acetyltransferase
   2651..3310    +  CDS            CmR: chloramphenicol acetyltransferase; cat; confers resistance to chloramphenicol
   3489..3647    +  CDS            ccdA (fragment): CCDA_ECO57 - Also known as H, letA. Experimental evidence at protein level: Swiss-Prot protein existence level 1. Antitoxin component of a type II toxin-antitoxin (TA) system which inhibits the post-segregational killing (PSK) of plasmid-free cells, also referred to as a plasmid addiction system. Binds to and blocks the activity of CcdB; will also remove bound CcdB protein from the CcdB-GyrA complex by forming a CcdA-CcdB complex, a process termed rejuvenation. Functions as a transcriptional corepressor for the ccdAB operon, repression also requires CcdB (By similarity). From Escherichia coli
   3652..3954    +  CDS            ccdB: CCDB_ECOLI - Also known as G, letB, letD. Experimental evidence at protein level: Swiss-Prot protein existence level 1. Toxic component of a type II toxin-antitoxin (TA) system, functioning in plasmid maintainence. Responsible for the post- segregational killing (PSK) of plasmid-free cells, also referred to as a plasmid addiction system. Half-life of over 2 hours. Cell killing by CcdB is accompanied by filamentation, defects in chromosome and plasmid segregation, defects in cell division, formation of anucleate cells, decreased DNA synthesis and plasmid loss. Interferes with the activity of DN
   3998..4122    -  protein_bind   attR2: mutant version of attR; recombination site for the Gateway® LR reaction LR Clonase™
   4248..4460    +  CDS            lacY (fragment): LACY_ECOLI - Experimental evidence at protein level: Swiss-Prot protein existence level 1. Responsible for transport of beta-galactosides into the cell, with the concomitant import of a proton (symport system). Can transport lactose, melibiose, lactulose or the analog methyl-1-thio-beta,D- galactopyranoside (TMG), but not sucrose or fructose (PubMed:1848449, PubMed:18177889, PubMed:22106930). The substrate specificity is directed toward the galactopyranosyl moiety of the substrate (PubMed:22106930). From Escherichia coli (strain K12).
   4460..4594    +  polyA_signal   SV40 poly(A) signal: SV40 polyadenylation signal
   4631..4649    -  promoter       T7 promoter: promoter for bacteriophage T7 RNA polymerase
   4671..4724    -  CDS            lacI (fragment): lac repressor; lacI; The lac repressor binds to the lac operator to inhibit transcription in E. coli. This inhibition can be relieved by adding lactose or isopropyl-β-D-thiogalactopyranoside (IPTG).
   4907..5495    -  rep_origin     ori: high-copy-number ColE1/pMB1/pBR322/pUC origin of replication
   5666..6526    -  CDS            AmpR: β-lactamase; bla; confers resistance to ampicillin, carbenicillin, and related antibiotics
   6527..6631    -  promoter       AmpR promoter: bla
   6726..6761    +  CDS            rop (fragment): Rop protein, which maintains plasmids at low copy number; rop
   6863..6914    +  misc_feature   bom (fragment): basis of mobility region from pBR322
   6977..2       +  promoter       SP6 promoter (across the origin): promoter for bacteriophage SP6 RNA polymerase
