[The description below was written by a language model from this plasmid's Addgene catalogue record and pLannotate feature annotations shown in this document.]
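Description:
pDEST-pSP172BSSPE-R3-ccdB/CmR-R5::HA-RfA is an empty multisite Gateway destination vector, about 7 kb, built for expressing tagged proteins in ascidian embryos by electroporation. It is a high-copy plasmid with a ColE1/pUC-type origin and an ampicillin resistance gene. Because it carries chloramphenicol resistance and the toxic ccdB gene inside its Gateway cassettes, it is maintained under dual ampicillin and chloramphenicol selection in a ccdB-tolerant strain.

The design relies on two independent recombination cassettes arranged in tandem, each holding a CmR gene and ccdB as a counter-selectable marker. According to the record, the upstream cassette is flanked by R3 and R5 sites and receives a regulatory (driver) sequence. The downstream RfA cassette, flanked by attR1 and attR2, receives the coding sequence of interest. An N-terminal HA tag was inserted into the parental backbone at a StuI site ahead of RfA, so the recombined open reading frame is expressed as an HA fusion under the chosen regulatory element. The automated annotation labels both cassettes as attR1/attR2 and does not call the HA tag, probably because of similarity-based matching and the tag's short length. An SV40 polyadenylation signal lies downstream of the second cassette, and SP6 and T7 promoters flank the region.

Two sequence records accompany the entry. The 6,993 nt record, labelled a partial result, shows both cassettes and agrees with the stated backbone size. The 4,894 nt record shows only one complete cassette and lacks the SV40 signal, so it appears to be an incomplete or collapsed assembly. No insert or promoter is supplied, since users provide both by LR recombination, which allows combinatorial testing of regulatory regions and coding sequences.
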