Addgene plasmid #186411: pDEST-pSP172BSSPE-R3-ccdB/CmR-R5::HA-RfA
Purpose: (Empty Backbone) Multisite destination vector for ascidian electroporation of an AttB1/B2 recombined fusion N-ter HA tag-gene of interest under control of an AttB3/B5 recombined reg. sequence.
Depositing lab: Patrick Lemaire. Depositing organization: CNRS UMR 5237, Centre de Recherche en Biologie cellulaire de Montpellier. Publication: A multicassette Gateway vector set for high throughput and comparative analyses in ciona and vertebrate embryos. Roure A, Rothbacher U, Robin F, Kalmar E, Ferone G, Lamy C, Missero C, Mueller F, Lemaire P. PLoS One. 2007. 2(9):e916. 10.1371/journal.pone.0000916 PubMed 17878951.
Backbone
  Vector backbone: pDEST-pSP172BSSPE-R3-ccdB/CmR-R5::RfA
  Backbone manufacturer: PMID: 17878951
  Backbone size (bp): 6994
  Vector type: Gateway destination vector
  Selectable markers: ccdB gene
Growth in bacteria
  Bacterial resistance: Chloramphenicol and Ampicillin, 25 & 100 μg/mL
  Growth temperature: 37°C
  Growth strain: ccdB Survival
  Copy number: High Copy
Gene/Insert
  Gene/Insert name: None
Terms and licenses: Academic/Nonprofit Terms; Industry Terms: Not Available to Industry
Depositor comments: Gateway destination vector for electroporation experiments. Backbone was modified by insertion of N terminal HA tag at Stu I restriction site
How to cite: pDEST-pSP172BSSPE-R3-ccdB/CmR-R5::HA-RfA was a gift from Patrick Lemaire (Addgene plasmid # 186411 ; http://n2t.net/addgene:186411 ; RRID:Addgene_186411)
